>Addgene plasmid #211635 | lenti-ZWILCH gRNA2 | addgene full sequence | sequence record 420407 | Addgene NGS Result
TAACAAATTGGCTGTGGTATATAAAATTATTCATAATGATAGTAGGAGGCTTGGTAGGTTTAAGAATAGT
TTTTGCTGTACTTTCTATAGTGAATAGAGTTAGGCAGGGATATTCACCATTATCGTTTCAGACCCACCTC
CCAACCCCGAGGGGACCCGACAGGCCCGAAGGAATAGAAGAAGAAGGTGGAGAGAGAGACAGAGACAGAT
CCATTCGATTAGTGAACGGATCGGCACTGCGTGCGCCAATTCTGCAGACAAATGGCAGTATTCATCCACA
ATTTTAAAAGAAAAGGGGGGATTGGGGGGTACAGTGCAGGGGAAAGAATAGTAGACATAATAGCAACAGA
CATACAAACTAAAGAATTACAAAAACAAATTACAAAAATTCAAAATTTTCGGGTTTATTACAGGGACAGC
AGAGATCCAGTTTGGTTAATTAAGGTACCGAGGGCCTATTTCCCATGATTCCTTCATATTTGCATATACG
ATACAAGGCTGTTAGAGAGATAATTAGAATTAATTTGACTGTAAACACAAAGATATTAGTACAAAATACG
TGACGTAGAAAGTAATAATTTCTTGGGTAGTTTGCAGTTTTAAAATTATGTTTTAAAATGGACTATCATA
TGCTTACCGTAACTTGAAAGTATTTCGATTTCTTGGCTTTATATATCTTGTGGAAAGGACGAAACACCGG
TTAATTGGACTTTACACCAGTTTTAGAGCTAGAAATAGCAAGTTAAAATAAGGCTAGTCCGTTATCAACT
TGAAAAAGTGGCACCGAGTCGGTGCTTTTTTGAATTCGCTAGCTAGGTCTTGAAAGGAGTGGGAATTGGC
TCCGGTGCCCGTCAGTGGGCAGAGCGCACATCGCCCACAGTCCCCGAGAAGTTGGGGGGAGGGGTCGGCA
ATTGATCCGGTGCCTAGAGAAGGTGGCGCGGGGTAAACTGGGAAAGTGATGTCGTGTACTGGCTCCGCCT
TTTTCCCGAGGGTGGGGGAGAACCGTATATAAGTGCAGTAGTCGCCGTGAACGTTCTTTTTCGCAACGGG
TTTGCCGCCAGAACACAGGACCGGTGCCACCATGGTGAGCAAGGGCGAGGAGCTGTTCACCGGGGTGGTG
CCCATCCTGGTCGAGCTGGACGGCGACGTAAACGGCCACAAGTTCAGCGTGTCCGGCGAGGGCGAGGGCG
ATGCCACCTACGGCAAGCTGACCCTGAAGTTCATCTGCACCACCGGCAAGCTGCCCGTGCCCTGGCCCAC
CCTCGTGACCACCCTGACCTACGGCGTGCAGTGCTTCAGCCGCTACCCCGACCACATGAAGCAGCACGAC
TTCTTCAAGTCCGCCATGCCCGAAGGCTACGTCCAGGAGCGCACCATCTTCTTCAAGGACGACGGCAACT
ACAAGACCCGCGCCGAGGTGAAGTTCGAGGGCGACACCCTGGTGAACCGCATCGAGCTGAAGGGCATCGA
CTTCAAGGAGGACGGCAACATCCTGGGGCACAAGCTGGAGTACAACTACAACAGCCACAACGTCTATATC
ATGGCCGACAAGCAGAAGAACGGCATCAAGGTGAACTTCAAGATCCGCCACAACATCGAGGACGGCAGCG
TGCAGCTCGCCGACCACTACCAGCAGAACACCCCCATCGGCGACGGCCCCGTGCTGCTGCCCGACAACCA
CTACCTGAGCACCCAGTCCGCCCTGAGCAAAGACCCCAACGAGAAGCGCGATCACATGGTCCTGCTGGAG
TTCGTGACCGCCGCCGGGATCACTCTCGGCATGGACGAGCTGTACAAGCCCAAGAAAAAGCGGAAAGTGG
GATCCGGCGCAACAAACTTCTCTCTGCTGAAACAAGCCGGAGATGTCGAAGAGAATCCTGGACCGACCGA
GTACAAGCCCACGGTGCGCCTCGCCACCCGCGACGACGTCCCCAGGGCCGTACGCACCCTCGCCGCCGCG
TTCGCCGACTACCCCGCCACGCGCCACACCGTCGATCCGGACCGCCACATCGAGCGGGTCACCGAGCTGC
AAGAACTCTTCCTCACGCGCGTCGGGCTCGACATCGGCAAGGTGTGGGTCGCGGACGACGGCGCCGCGGT
GGCGGTCTGGACCACGCCGGAGAGCGTCGAAGCGGGGGCGGTGTTCGCCGAGATCGGCCCGCGCATGGCC
GAGTTGAGCGGTTCCCGGCTGGCCGCGCAGCAACAGATGGAAGGCCTCCTGGCGCCGCACCGGCCCAAGG
AGCCCGCGTGGTTCCTGGCCACCGTCGGAGTCTCGCCCGACCACCAGGGCAAGGGTCTGGGCAGCGCCGT
CGTGCTCCCCGGAGTGGAGGCGGCCGAGCGCGCCGGGGTGCCCGCCTTCCTGGAGACCTCCGCGCCCCGC
AACCTCCCCTTCTACGAGCGGCTCGGCTTCACCGTCACCGCCGACGTCGAGGTGCCCGAAGGACCGCGCA
CCTGGTGCATGACCCGCAAGCCCGGTGCCTGAACGCGTTAAGTCGACAATCAACCTCTGGATTACAAAAT
TTGTGAAAGATTGACTGGTATTCTTAACTATGTTGCTCCTTTTACGCTATGTGGATACGCTGCTTTAATG
CCTTTGTATCATGCTATTGCTTCCCGTATGGCTTTCATTTTCTCCTCCTTGTATAAATCCTGGTTGCTGT
CTCTTTATGAGGAGTTGTGGCCCGTTGTCAGGCAACGTGGCGTGGTGTGCACTGTGTTTGCTGACGCAAC
CCCCACTGGTTGGGGCATTGCCACCACCTGTCAGCTCCTTTCCGGGACTTTCGCTTTCCCCCTCCCTATT
GCCACGGCGGAACTCATCGCCGCCTGCCTTGCCCGCTGCTGGACAGGGGCTCGGCTGTTGGGCACTGACA
ATTCCGTGGTGTTGTCGGGGAAATCATCGTCCTTTCCTTGGCTGCTCGCCTGTGTTGCCACCTGGATTCT
GCGCGGGACGTCCTTCTGCTACGTCCCTTCGGCCCTCAATCCAGCGGACCTTCCTTCCCGCGGCCTGCTG
CCGGCTCTGCGGCCTCTTCCGCGTCTTCGCCTTCGCCCTCAGACGAGTCGGATCTCCCTTTGGGCCGCCT
CCCCGCGTCGACTTTAAGACCAATGACTTACAAGGCAGCTGTAGATCTTAGCCACTTTTTAAAAGAAAAG
GGGGGACTGGAAGGGCTAATTCACTCCCAACGAAGACAAGATCTGCTTTTTGCTTGTACTGGGTCTCTCT
GGTTAGACCAGATCTGAGCCTGGGAGCTCTCTGGCTAACTAGGGAACCCACTGCTTAAGCCTCAATAAAG
CTTGCCTTGAGTGCTTCAAGTAGTGTGTGCCCGTCTGTTGTGTGACTCTGGTAACTAGAGATCCCTCAGA
CCCTTTTAGTCAGTGTGGAAAATCTCTAGCAGGGCCCGTTTAAACCCGCTGATCAGCCTCGACTGTGCCT
TCTAGTTGCCAGCCATCTGTTGTTTGCCCCTCCCCCGTGCCTTCCTTGACCCTGGAAGGTGCCACTCCCA
CTGTCCTTTCCTAATAAAATGAGGAAATTGCATCGCATTGTCTGAGTAGGTGTCATTCTATTCTGGGGGG
TGGGGTGGGGCAGGACAGCAAGGGGGAGGATTGGGAAGACAATAGCAGGCATGCTGGGGATGCGGTGGGC
TCTATGGCTTCTGAGGCGGAAAGAACCAGCTGGGGCTCTAGGGGGTATCCCC
[124 nt withheld, positions 3693-3816]
C
[91 nt withheld, positions 3818-3908]
A
[49 nt withheld, positions 3910-3958]
CCTTTGACGTTGGAGTCCACGTTCTTT
[37 nt withheld, positions 3986-4022]
ACCCTATCTCGGTCTATTCTTTTGATTTATAAGGGATTTTGCCGATTTCGGCCTATTGGTTAAAAAATGA
GCTGATTTAACAAAAATTTAACGCGAATTAATTCTGTGGAATGTGTGTCAGTTAGGGTGTGGAAAGTCCC
CAGGCTCCCCAGCAGGCAGAAGTATGCAAAGCATGCATCTCAATTAGTCAGCAACCAGGTGTGGAAAGTC
CCCAGGCTCCCCAGCAGGCAGAAGTATGCAAAGCATGCATCTCAATTAGTCAGCAACCATAGTCCCGCCC
CTAACTCCGCCCATCCCGCCCCTAACTCCGCCCAGTTCCGCCCATTCTCCGCCCCATGGCTGACTAATTT
TTTTTATTTATGCAGAGGCCGAGGCCGCCTCTGCCTCTGAGCTATTCCAGAAGTAGTGAGGAGGCTTTTT
TGGAGGCCTAGGCTTTTGCAAAAAGCTCCCGGGAGCTTGTATATCCATTTTCGGATCTGATCAGCACGTG
TTGACAATTAATCATCGGCATAGTATAATACGACAAGGTGAGGAACTAAACCATGGCCAAGTTGACCAGT
GCCGTTCCGGTGCTCACCGCGCGCGACGTCGCCGGAGCGGTCGAGTTCTGGACCGACCGGCTCGGGTTCT
CCCGGGACTTCGTGGAGGACGACTTCGCCGGTGTGGTCCGGGACGACGTGACCCTGTTCATCAGCGCGGT
CCAGGACCAGGTGGTGCCGGACAACACCCTGGCCTGGGTGTGGGTGCGCGGCCTGGACGAGCTGTACGCC
GAGTGGTCGGAGGTCGTGTCCACGAACTTCCGGGACGCCTCCGGGCCGGCCATGACCGAGATCGGCGAGC
AGCCGTGGGGGCGGGAGTTCGCCCTGCGCGACCCGGCCGGCAACTGCGTGCACTTCGTGGCCGAGGAGCA
GGACTGACACGTGCTACGAGATTTCGATTCCACCGCCGCCTTCTATGAAAGGTTGGGCTTCGGAATCGTT
TTCCGGGACGCCGGCTGGATGATCCTCCAGCGCGGGGATCTCATGCTGGAGTTCTTCGCCCACCCCAACT
TGTTTATTGCAGCTTATAATGGTTACAAATAAAGCAATAGCATCACAAATTTCACAAATAAAGCATTTTT
TTCACTGCATTCTAGTTGTGGTTTGTCCAAACTCATCAATGTATCTTATCATGTCTGTATACCGTCGACC
TCTAGCTAGAGCTTGGCGTAATCATGGTCATAGCTGTTTCCTGTGTGAAATTGTTATCCGCTCACAATTC
CACACAACATACGAGCCGGAAGCATAAAGTGTAAAGCCTGGGGTGCCTAATGAGTGAGCTAACTCACATT
AATTGCGTTGCGCTCACTGCCCGCTTTCCAGTCGGGAAACCTGTCGTGCCAGCTGCATTAATGAATCGGC
CAACGCGCGGGGAGAGGCGGTTTGCGTATTGGGCGCTCTTCCGCTTCCTCGCTCACTGACTCGCTGCGCT
CGGTCGTTCGGCTGCGGCGAGCGGTATCAGCTCACTCAAAGGCGGTAATACGGTTATCCACAGAATCAGG
GGATAACGCAGGAAAGAACATGTGAGCAAAAGGCCAGCAAAAGGCCAGGAACCGTAAAAAGGCCGCGTTG
CTGGCGTTTTTCCATAGGCTCCGCCCCCCTGACGAGCATCACAAAAATCGACGCTCAAGTCAGAGGTGGC
GAAACCCGACAGGACTATAAAGATACCAGGCGTTTCCCCCTGGAAGCTCCCTCGTGCGCTCTCCTGTTCC
GACCCTGCCGCTTACCGGATACCTGTCCGCCTTTCTCCCTTCGGGAAGCGTGGCGCTTTCTCATAGCTCA
CGCTGTAGGTATCTCAGTTCGGTGTAGGTCGTTCGCTCCAAGCTGGGCTGTGTGCACGAACCCCCCGTTC
AGCCCGACCGCTGCGCCTTATCCGGTAACTATCGTCTTGAGTCCAACCCGGTAAGACACGACTTATCGCC
ACTGGCAGCAGCCACTGGTAACAGGATTAGCAGAGCGAGGTATGTAGGCGGTGCTACAGAGTTCTTGAAG
TGGTGGCCTAACTACGGCTACACTAGAAGAACAGTATTTGGTATCTGCGCTCTGCTGAAGCCAGTTACCT
TCGGAAAAAGAGTTGGTAGCTCTTGATCCGGCAAACAAACCACCGCTGGTAGCGGTGGTTTTTTTGTTTG
CAAGCAGCAGATTACGCGCAGAAAAAAAGGATCTCAAGAAGATCCTTTGATCTTTTCTACGGGGTCTGAC
GCTCAGTGGAACGAAAACTCACGTTAAGGGATTTTGGTCATGAGATTATCAAAAAGGATCTTCACCTAGA
TCCTTTTAAATTAAAAATGAAGTTTTAAATCAATCTAAAGTATATATGAGTAAACTTGGTCTGACAGTTA
CCAATGCTTAATCAGTGAGGCACCTATCTCAGCGATCTGTCTATTTCGTTCATCCATAGTTGCCTGACTC
CCCGTCGTGTAGATAACTACGATACGGGAGGGCTTACCATCTGGCCCCAGTGCTGCAATGATACCGCGAG
ACCCACGCTCACCGGCTCCAGATTTATCAGCAATAAACCAGCCAGCCGGAAGGGCCGAGCGCAGAAGTGG
TCCTGCAACTTTATCCGCCTCCATCCAGTCTATTAATTGTTGCCGGGAAGCTAGAGTAAGTAGTTCGCCA
GTTAATAGTTTGCGCAACGTTGTTGCCATTGCTACAGGCATCGTGGTGTCACGCTCGTCGTTTGGTATGG
CTTCATTCAGCTCCGGTTCCCAACGATCAAGGCGAGTTACATGATCCCCCATGTTGTGCAAAAAAGCGGT
TAGCTCCTTCGGTCCTCCGATCGTTGTCAGAAGTAAGTTGGCCGCAGTGTTATCACTCATGGTTATGGCA
GCACTGCATAATTCTCTTACTGTCATGCCATCCGTAAGATGCTTTTCTGTGACTGGTGAGTACTCAACCA
AGTCATTCTGAGAATAGTGTATGCGGCGACCGAGTTGCTCTTGCCCGGCGTCAATACGGGATAATACCGC
GCCACATAGCAGAACTTTAAAAGTGCTCATCATTGGAAAACGTTCTTCGGGGCGAAAACTCTCAAGGATC
TTACCGCTGTTGAGATCCAGTTCGATGTAACCCACTCGTGCACCCAACTGATCTTCAGCATCTTTTACTT
TCACCAGCGTTTCTGGGTGAGCAAAAACAGGAAGGCAAAATGCCGCAAAAAAGGGAATAAGGGCGACACG
GAAATGTTGAATACTCATACTCTTCCTTTTTCAATATTATTGAAGCATTTATCAGGGTTATTGTCTCATG
AGCGGATACATATTTGAATGTATTTAGAAAAATAAACAAATAGGGGTTCCGCGCACATTTCCCCGAAAAG
TGCCACCTGACGTCGACGGATCGGGAGATCTCCCGATCCCCTATGGTGCACTCTCAGTACAATCTGCTCT
GATGCCGCATAGTTAAGCCAGTATCTGCTCCCTGCTTGTGTGTTGGAGGTCGCTGAGTAGTGCGCGAGCA
AAATTTAAGCTACAACAAGGCAAGGCTTGACCGACAATTGCATGAAGAATCTGCTTAGGGTTAGGCGTTT
TGCGCTGCTTCGCGATGTACGGGCCAGATATACGCGTTGACATTGATTATTGACTAGTTATTAATAGTAA
TCAATTACGGGGTCATTAGTTCATAGCCCATATATGGAGTTCCGCGTTACATAACTTACGGTAAATGGCC
CGCCTGGCTGACCGCCCAACGACCCCCGCCCATTGACGTCAATAATGACGTATGTTCCCATAGTAACGCC
AATAGGGACTTTCCATTGACGTCAATGGGTGGAGTATTTACGGTAAACTGCCCACTTGGCAGTACATCAA
GTGTATCATATGCCAAGTACGCCCCCTATTGACGTCAATGACGGTAAATGGCCCGCCTGGCATTATGCCC
AGTACATGACCTTATGGGACTTTCCTACTTGGCAGTACATCTACGTATTAGTCATCGCTATTACCATGGT
GATGCGGTTTTGGCAGTACATCAATGGGCGTGGATAGCGGTTTGACTCACGGGGATTTCCAAGTCTCCAC
CCCATTGACGTCAATGGGAGTTTGTTTTGGCACCAAAATCAACGGGACTTTCCAAAATGTCGTAACAACT
CCGCCCCATTGACGCAAATGGGCGGTAGGCGTGTACGGTGGGAGGTCTATATAAGCAGCGCGTTTTGCCT
GTACTGGGTCTCTCTGGTTAGACCAGATCTGAGCCTGGGAGCTCTCTGGCTAACTAGGGAACCCACTGCT
TAAGCCTCAATAAAGCTTGCCTTGAGTGCTTCAAGTAGTGTGTGCCCGTCTGTTGTGTGACTCTGGTAAC
TAGAGATCCCTCAGACCCTTTTAGTCAGTGTGGAAAATCTCTAGCAGTGGCGCCCGAACAGGGACTTGAA
AGCGAAAGGGAAACCAGAGGAGCTCTCTCGACGCAGGACTCGGCTTGCTGAAGCGCGCACGGCAAGAGGC
GAGGGGCGGCGACTGGTGAGTACGCCAAAAATTTTGACTAGCGGAGGCTAGAAGGAGAGAGATGGGTGCG
AGAGCGTCAGTATTAAGCGGGGGAGAATTAGATCGCGATGGGAAAAAATTCGGTTAAGGCCAGGGGGAAA
GAAAAAATATAAATTAAAACATATAGTATGGGCAAGCAGGGAGCTAGAACGATTCGCAGTTAATCCTGGC
CTGTTAGAAACATCAGAAGGCTGTAGACAAATACTGGGACAGCTACAACCATCCCTTCAGACAGGATCAG
AAGAACTTAGATCATTATATAATACAGTAGCAACCCTCTATTGTGTGCATCAAAGGATAGAGATAAAAGA
CACCAAGGAAGCTTTAGACAAGATAGAGGAAGAGCAAAACAAAAGTAAGACCACCGCACAGCAAGCGGCC
GCTGATCTTCAGACCTGGAGGAGGAGATATGAGGGACAATTGGAGAAGTGAATTATATAAATATAAAGTA
GTAAAAATTGAACCATTAGGAGTAGCACCCACCAAGGCAAAGAGAAGAGTGGTGCAGAGAGAAAAAAGAG
CAGTGGGAATAGGAGCTTTGTTCCTTGGGTTCTTGGGAGCAGCAGGAAGCACTATGGGCGCAGCGTCAAT
GACGCTGACGGTACAGGCCAGACAATTATTGTCTGGTATAGTGCAGCAGCAGAACAATTTGCTGAGGGCT
ATTGAGGCGCAACAGCATCTGTTGCAACTCACAGTCTGGGGCATCAAGCAGCTCCAGGCAAGAATCCTGG
CTGTGGAAAGATACCTAAAGGATCAACAGCTCCTGGGGATTTGGGGTTGCTCTGGAAAACTCATTTGCAC
CACTGCTGTGCCTTGGAATGCTAGTTGGAGTAATAAATCTCTGGAACAGATTTGGAATCACACGACCTGG
ATGGAGTGGGACAGAGAAATTAACAATTACACAAGCTTAATACACTCCTTAATTGAAGAATCGCAAAACC
AGCAAGAAAAGAATGAACAAGAATTATTGGAATTAGATAAATGGGCAAGTTTGTGGAATTGGTTTAACA
Features (pLannotate 1.2.2; 33 found; start..end, strand, type, name):
    132..232     +  CDS            Rev (fragment): human immunodeficiency virus 1 (HIV-1) Rev protein; rev; enhances nuclear export of unspliced and incompletely spliced viral mRNAs
    282..399     +  misc_feature   cPPT/CTS: central polypurine tract and central termination sequence of HIV-1
    450..690     +  promoter       U6 promoter: RNA polymerase III promoter for human U6 snRNA
    720..795     +  misc_RNA       gRNA scaffold: guide RNA scaffold for the Streptococcus pyogenes CRISPR/Cas9 system
    813..831     +  CDS            small t antigen (fragment): SV40 (simian virus 40) small t antigen
    857..1068    +  promoter       EF-1α core promoter: core promoter for human elongation factor EF-1α
   1082..1798    +  CDS            EGFP: EGFP is a basic (constitutively fluorescent) green fluorescent protein published in 1996, derived from Aequorea victoria. It is reported to be a rapidly-maturing weak dimer with moderate acid sensitivity.
   1885..2482    +  CDS            PuroR (fragment): puromycin N-acetyltransferase; pac from Streptomyces; confers resistance to puromycin
   2498..3086    +  misc_feature   WPRE: woodchuck hepatitis virus posttranscriptional regulatory element
   3137..3156    +  misc_feature   cPPT/CTS (fragment): central polypurine tract and central termination sequence of HIV-1
   3158..3391    +  LTR            3' LTR (ΔU3): self-inactivating 3' long terminal repeat (LTR) from HIV-1
   3423..3647    +  polyA_signal   bGH poly(A) signal: bovine growth hormone polyadenylation signal
   3651..3672    +  promoter       SV40 promoter (fragment): SV40 enhancer and early promoter
   3693..4121    +  rep_origin     f1 ori (sequence partly withheld): f1 bacteriophage origin of replication; arrow indicates direction of (+) strand synthesis
   4135..4464    +  promoter       SV40 promoter: SV40 enhancer and early promoter
   4512..4539    +  promoter       EM7 promoter (fragment): synthetic bacterial promoter&nbsp
   4565..4939    +  CDS            BleoR: antibiotic-binding protein; Sh ble from Streptoalloteichus hindustanus; confers resistance to bleomycin, phleomycin, and Zeocin™
   4949..5074    +  CDS            ble (fragment): BLE_KLEPN - Experimental evidence at protein level: Swiss-Prot protein existence level 1. Binding protein with a strong affinity to the bleomycin family of antibiotics. Binds to CL990; an antimitotic-antibiotic compound. From Klebsiella pneumoniae.
   5069..5190    +  polyA_signal   SV40 poly(A) signal: SV40 polyadenylation signal
   5263..5279    -  protein_bind   lac operator: The lac repressor binds to the lac operator to inhibit transcription in E. coli. This inhibition can be relieved by adding lactose or isopropyl-β-D-thiogalactopyranoside (IPTG). lac repressor encoded by lacI
   5287..5317    -  promoter       lac promoter: promoter for the E. coli lac operon
   5332..5353    -  protein_bind   CAP binding site: CAP binding activates transcription in the presence of cAMP. E. coli catabolite activator protein
   5366..5458    -  CDS            lacI (fragment): lac repressor; lacI; The lac repressor binds to the lac operator to inhibit transcription in E. coli. This inhibition can be relieved by adding lactose or isopropyl-β-D-thiogalactopyranoside (IPTG).
   5641..6229    -  rep_origin     ori: high-copy-number ColE1/pMB1/pBR322/pUC origin of replication
   6400..7260    -  CDS            AmpR: β-lactamase; bla; confers resistance to ampicillin, carbenicillin, and related antibiotics
   7261..7365    -  promoter       AmpR promoter: bla
   7424..7476    -  misc_feature   bom (fragment): basis of mobility region from pBR322
   7631..8010    +  enhancer       CMV enhancer: human cytomegalovirus immediate early enhancer
   8011..8210    +  promoter       CMV promoter: human cytomegalovirus (CMV) immediate early promoter
   8228..8408    +  LTR            5' LTR (truncated): truncated 5' long terminal repeat (LTR) from HIV-1
   8455..8580    +  misc_feature   HIV-1 Ψ: packaging signal of human immunodeficiency virus type 1
   8564..8927    +  CDS            HIV-1 gag (fragment): gag protein from human immunodeficiency virus 1; gag
   9073..9306    +  misc_feature   RRE: The Rev response element (RRE) of HIV-1 allows for Rev-dependent mRNA export from the nucleus to the cytoplasm.
