[The description below was written by a language model from this plasmid's Addgene catalogue record and pLannotate feature annotations shown in this document.]
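Description:
lenti-ZWILCH gRNA2 is a lentiviral CRISPR guide-RNA vector built on a pLenti backbone, carrying the second of a set of single guide RNAs directed against ZWILCH. The 20-nt spacer sits between a human U6 RNA polymerase III promoter and the Streptococcus pyogenes Cas9 gRNA scaffold, so the plasmid supplies only the guide. No Cas9 coding sequence is annotated, and the nuclease must come from another source.

Downstream of the guide cassette, an EF-1α core promoter drives EGFP followed by a puromycin N-acetyltransferase coding sequence. This allows transduced mammalian cells to be tracked by green fluorescence and selected with puromycin. The element linking the two reading frames is not annotated. A WPRE follows to enhance transcript expression.

The viral framework is that of a third-generation, self-inactivating design. A CMV enhancer/promoter is fused to a truncated HIV-1 5' LTR, followed by the Ψ packaging signal with a partial gag sequence, the RRE, the cPPT/CTS and a ΔU3 3' LTR, with a bGH polyadenylation signal after it. Packaging functions would be provided in trans.

Outside the viral unit, the backbone carries an SV40 promoter/EM7-driven bleomycin (Zeocin) resistance cassette with an SV40 poly(A) signal and an f1 origin. It also has a high-copy ColE1/pUC origin and AmpR for propagation and ampicillin selection in E. coli.

The catalogue lists a total size of 8,054 bp, whereas the sequenced record used for the annotation is 9,551 nt. The record does not explain this discrepancy. The stated purpose is simply ZWILCH targeting, in connection with a study of DNA break repair by microhomology-mediated end joining in mitosis.
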