Addgene plasmid #211635: lenti-ZWILCH gRNA2
Purpose: sgRNA-2 against ZWILCH
Depositing lab: Agnel Sfeir. Depositing organization: Memorial Sloan-Kettering Cancer Center. Publication: RHINO directs MMEJ to repair DNA breaks in mitosis. Brambati A, Sacco O, Porcella S, Heyza J, Kareh M, Schmidt JC, Sfeir A. Science. 2023 Aug 11;381(6658):653-660. doi: 10.1126/science.adh3694. Epub 2023 Jul 13. PubMed 37440612.
Backbone
  Vector backbone: pLenti
  Backbone size w/o insert (bp): 8034
  Total vector size (bp): 8054
  Vector type: Mammalian Expression, CRISPR
  Selectable markers: Puromycin
Growth in bacteria
  Bacterial resistance: Ampicillin, 100 μg/mL
  Growth temperature: 37°C
  Growth strain: NEB Stable
  Copy number: Unknown
Gene/Insert
  Gene/Insert name: sgRNA ZWILCH
  gRNA/shRNA sequence: GTTAATTGGACTTTACACCA
  Species: Synthetic
  Promoter: U6
  Cloning method: Unknown
  Sequencing primers: 5′ gactatcatatgcttaccgt
Terms and licenses: Academic/Nonprofit Terms; Industry Terms: Not Available to Industry
How to cite: lenti-ZWILCH gRNA2 was a gift from Agnel Sfeir (Addgene plasmid # 211635 ; http://n2t.net/addgene:211635 ; RRID:Addgene_211635)
